>Addgene plasmid #191210 | pAAV-Syn-Flex-TREx2-tTA | addgene full sequence | sequence record 374532 | Addgene NGS Result
GAGTGGGTTACATCGAACTGGATCTCAACAGCGGTAAGATCCTTGAGAGTTTTCGCCCCGAAGAACGTTT
TCCAATGATGAGCACTTTTAAAGTTCTGCTATGTGGCGCGGTATTATCCCGTATTGACGCCGGGCAAGAG
CAACTCGGTCGCCGCATACACTATTCTCAGAATGACTTGGTTGAGTACTCACCAGTCACAGAAAAGCATC
TTACGGATGGCATGACAGTAAGAGAATTATGCAGTGCTGCCATAACCATGAGTGATAACACTGCGGCCAA
CTTACTTCTGACAACGATCGGAGGACCGAAGGAGCTAACCGCTTTTTTGCACAACATGGGGGATCATGTA
ACTCGCCTTGATCGTTGGGAACCGGAGCTGAATGAAGCCATACCAAACGACGAGCGTGACACCACGATGC
CTGTAGCAATGGCAACAACGTTGCGCAAACTATTAACTGGCGAACTACTTACTCTAGCTTCCCGGCAACA
ATTAATAGACTGGATGGAGGCGGATAAAGTTGCAGGACCACTTCTGCGCTCGGCCCTTCCGGCTGGCTGG
TTTATTGCTGATAAATCTGGAGCCGGTGAGCGTGGGTCTCGCGGTATCATTGCAGCACTGGGGCCAGATG
GTAAGCCCTCCCGTATCGTAGTTATCTACACGACGGGGAGTCAGGCAACTATGGATGAACGAAATAGACA
GATCGCTGAGATAGGTGCCTCACTGATTAAGCATTGGTAACTGTCAGACCAAGTTTACTCATATATACTT
TAGATTGATTTAAAACTTCATTTTTAATTTAAAAGGATCTAGGTGAAGATCCTTTTTGATAATCTCATGA
CCAAAATCCCTTAACGTGAGTTTTCGTTCCACTGAGCGTCAGACCCCGTAGAAAAGATCAAAGGATCTTC
TTGAGATCCTTTTTTTCTGCGCGTAATCTGCTGCTTGCAAACAAAAAAACCACCGCTACCAGCGGTGGTT
TGTTTGCCGGATCAAGAGCTACCAACTCTTTTTCCGAAGGTAACTGGCTTCAGCAGAGCGCAGATACCAA
ATACTGTTCTTCTAGTGTAGCCGTAGTTAGGCCACCACTTCAAGAACTCTGTAGCACCGCCTACATACCT
CGCTCTGCTAATCCTGTTACCAGTGGCTGCTGCCAGTGGCGATAAGTCGTGTCTTACCGGGTTGGACTCA
AGACGATAGTTACCGGATAAGGCGCAGCGGTCGGGCTGAACGGGGGGTTCGTGCACACAGCCCAGCTTGG
AGCGAACGACCTACACCGAACTGAGATACCTACAGCGTGAGCTATGAGAAAGCGCCACGCTTCCCGAAGG
GAGAAAGGCGGACAGGTATCCGGTAAGCGGCAGGGTCGGAACAGGAGAGCGCACGAGGGAGCTTCCAGGG
GGAAACGCCTGGTATCTTTATAGTCCTGTCGGGTTTCGCCACCTCTGACTTGAGCGTCGATTTTTGTGAT
GCTCGTCAGGGGGGCGGAGCCTATGGAAAAACGCCAGCAACGCGGCCTTTTTACGGTTCCTGGCCTTTTG
CTGGCCTTTTGCTCACATGTTCTTTCCTGCGTTATCCCCTGATTCTGTGGATAACCGTATTACCGCCTTT
GAGTGAGCTGATACCGCTCGCCGCAGCCGAACGACCGAGCGCAGCGAGTCAGTGAGCGAGGAAGCGGAAG
AGCGCCCAATACGCAAACCGCCTCTCCCCGCGCGTTGGCCGATTCATTAATGCAGCTGCGCGCTCGCTCG
CTCACTGAGGCCGCCCGGGCAAAGCCCGGGCGTCGGGCGACCTTTGGTCGCCCGGCCTCAGTGAGCGAGC
GAGCGCGCAGAGAGGGAGTGGCCAACTCCATCACTAGGGGTTCCTTGTAGTTAATGATTAACCCGCCATG
CTACTTATCTACGTAGCCATGCTCTAGGAAGATCCTTATCGATTTTACCACATTTGTAGAGGTTTTACTT
GCTTTAAAAAACCTCCCACATCTCCCCCTGAACCTGAAACATAAAATGAATGCAATTGTTGTTGTTAACT
TGTTTATTGCAGCTTATAATGGTTACAAATAAAGCAATAGCATCACAAATTTCACAAATAAAGCATTTTT
TTCACTGCATTCTAGTTGTGGTTTGTCCAAACTCATCAATGTATCTTATCATGTCTGCTCGAAGCGGCCG
CCCGGGTCGACGGTATCGATGCGGGGAGGCGGCCCAAAGGGAGATCCGACTCGTCTGAGGGCGAAGGCGA
AGACGCGGAAGAGGCCGCAGAGCCGGCAGCAGGCCGCGGGAAGGAAGGTCCGCTGGATTGAGGGCCGAAG
GGACGTAGCAGAAGGACGTCCCGCGCAGAATCCAGGTGGCAACACAGGCGAGCAGCCAAGGAAAGGACGA
TGATTTCCCCGACAACACCACGGAATTGTCAGTGCCCAACAGCCGAGCCCCTGTCCAGCAGCGGGCAAGG
CAGGCGGCGATGAGTTCCGCCGTGGCAATAGGGAGGGGGAAAGCGAAAGTCCCGGAAAGGAGCTGACAGG
TGGTGGCAATGCCCCAACCAGTGGGGGTTGCGTCAGCAAACACAGTGCACACCACGCCACGTTGCCTGAC
AACGGGCCACAACTCCTCATAAAGAGACAGCAACCAGGATTTATACAAGGAGGAGAAAATGAAAGCCATA
CGGGAAGCAATAGCATGATACAAAGGCATTAAAGCAGCGTATCCACATAGCGTAAAAGGAGCAACATAGT
TAAGAATACCAGTCAATCTTTCACAAATTTTGTAATCCAGAGGTTGATTATCGATAAGCTTGATATCGAA
TTCGAACCTCTTCGAGGGACATAACTTCGTATAATGTATGCTATACGAAGTTATGGGTCGATGGTGAGAT
CTGGACTAGAGGGTCGATGGTGATGCTTGGATCAAAATAGGAAGAATCCCAATGATAACTTCGTATAAAG
TATCCTATACGAAGTTATACTAGGATCCGCCACCATGACTAGTGGATCCTCTAAAACAGGTAAGTCCCAT
TAATCTCCCTATCAGTGATAGAGAAGGTCTGAAGAGTTTACTCCCTATCAGTGATAGAGATTAATTCCTC
TACTAACCTTGTTCATCTTTTCTTTTTTTTTCTACAGGTCCTGGGTGATTAACAGCTTAAGGGCCCGCCA
CCATGAGTCGGCTGGATAAATCTAAAGTCATAAACGGCGCTCTGGAATTACTCAATGAAGTCGGTATCGA
AGGCCTGACGACAAGGAAACTCGCTCAAAAGCTGGGAGTTGAGCAGCCTACCCTGTACTGGCACGTGAAG
AACAAGCGGGCCCTGCTCGATGCCCTGGCCATCGAGATGCTGGACAGGCATCATACCCACTTCTGCCCCC
TGGAAGGCGAGTCATGGCAAGACTTTCTGCGGAACAACGCCAAGTCATTCCGCTGTGCTCTCCTCTCACA
TCGCGACGGGGCTAAAGTGCATCTCGGCACCCGCCCAACAGAGAAACAGTACGAAACCCTGGAAAATCAG
CTCGCGTTCCTGTGTCAGCAAGGCTTCTCCCTGGAGAACGCACTGTACGCTCTGTCCGCCGTGGGCCACT
TTACACTGGGCTGCGTATTGGAGGAACAGGAGCATCAAGTAGCAAAAGAGGAAAGAGAGACACCTACCAC
CGATTCTATGCCCCCACTTCTGAGACAAGCAATTGAGCTGTTCGACCGGCAGGGAGCCGAACCTGCCTTC
CTTTTCGGCCTGGAACTAATCATATGTGGCCTGGAGAAACAGCTAAAGTGCGAAAGCGGCGGGCCGGCCG
ACGCCCTTGACGATTTTGACTTAGACATGCTCCCAGCCGATGCCCTTGACGACTTTGACCTTGATATGCT
GCCTGCTGACGCTCTTGACGATTTTGACCTTGACATGCTCCCCGGGTAAGAATTCAAGCTTTGAAAGCTC
TAGTATAACTTCGTATAGCATACATTATACGAAGTTATGGGTCGATGGTGATGCTTGGCAATTCGGGTCG
ATGGTGAAGCATTGGTCTTCCTATTTTGATATAACTTCGTATAGGATACTTTATACGAAGTTATGGGGAT
CCTTGCTAGCAGCTTGAATTCGACTGCGCTCTCAGGCACGACACGACTCCTCCGCTGCCCACCGCAGACT
GAGGCAGCGCTGAGTCGCCGGCGCCGCAGCGCAGATGGTCGCGCCCGTGCCCCCCTATCTCGCGCCTCGC
GTGGTGCGGTCCGGCTGGGCCGGCGGCGGCGCGGACGCGACCAAGGTGGCCGGGAAGGGGAGTTTGCGGG
GGACCGGCGAGTGACGTCAGCGCGCCTTCAGTGCTGAGGCGGCGGTGGCGCGCGCCGCCAGGCGGGGGCG
AAGGCACTGTCCGCGGTGCTGAAGCTGGCAGTGCGCACGCGCCTCGCCGCATCCTGTTTCCCCTCCCCCT
CTCTGATAGGGGATGCGCAATTTGGGGAATGGGGGTTGGGTGCTTGTCCAGTGGGTCGGGGTCGGTCGTC
AGGTAGGCACCCCCACCCCGCCTCATCCTGGTCCTAAAACCCACTTGCACTCATACGCAGGGCCCTCTGC
AGAGATCTTCCTAGAGCATGGCTACGTAGATAAGTAGCATGGCGGGTTAATCATTAACTACAAGGAACCC
CTAGTGATGGAGTTGGCCACTCCCTCTCTGCGCGCTCGCTCGCTCACTGAGGCCGGGCGACCAAAGGTCG
CCCGACGCCCGGGCTTTGCCCGGGCGGCCTCAGTGAGCGAGCGAGCGCGCAGCTGGCGTAATAGCGAAGA
GGCCCGCACCGATCGCCCTTCCCAACAGTTGCGCAGCCTGAATGGCGAATGGG
[124 nt withheld, positions 4814-4937]
C
[91 nt withheld, positions 4939-5029]
A
[49 nt withheld, positions 5031-5079]
CCTTTGACGTTGGAGTCCACGTTCTTT
[37 nt withheld, positions 5107-5143]
ACCCTATCTCGGTCTATTCTTTTGATTTATAAGGGATTTTGCCGATTTCGGCCTATTGGTTAAAAAATGA
GCTGATTTAACAAAAATTTAACGCGAATTTTAACAAAATATTAACGCTTACAATTTAGGTGGCACTTTTC
GGGGAAATGTGCGCGGAACCCCTATTTGTTTATTTTTCTAAATACATTCAAATATGTATCCGCTCATGAG
ACAATAACCCTGATAAATGCTTCAATAATATTGAAAAAGGAAGAGTATGAGTATTCAACATTTCCGTGTC
GCCCTTATTCCCTTTTTTGCGGCATTTTGCCTTCCTGTTTTTGCTCACCCAGAAACGCTGGTGAAAGTAA
AAGATGCTGAAGATCAGTTGGGTGCAC
Features (pLannotate 1.2.2; 21 found; start..end, strand, type, name):
    911..1499    +  rep_origin     ori: high-copy-number ColE1/pMB1/pBR322/pUC origin of replication
   1682..1738    +  CDS            lacI (fragment): lac repressor; lacI; The lac repressor binds to the lac operator to inhibit transcription in E. coli. This inhibition can be relieved by adding lactose or isopropyl-β-D-thiogalactopyranoside (IPTG).
   1732..1865    -  repeat_region  AAV2 ITR: inverted terminal repeat of adeno-associated virus serotype 2 inverted
   1936..2004    +  CDS            large T antigen (fragment): large T antigen from SV40 (simian virus 40)
   2027..2148    +  polyA_signal   SV40 poly(A) signal: SV40 polyadenylation signal
   2191..2779    -  misc_feature   WPRE: woodchuck hepatitis virus posttranscriptional regulatory element
   2779..2803    -  misc_feature   MCS (fragment): pBluescript multiple cloning site
   2821..2854    -  protein_bind   loxP: Cre-mediated recombination occurs in the 8-bp core sequence (GCATACAT). Cre recombinase
   2925..2958    -  protein_bind   lox2272: Cre-mediated recombination occurs in the 8-bp core sequence (GGATACTT). lox2272 sites are compatible with each other, but incompatible with loxP or loxN sites (Lee and Saito, 1988). Cre recombinase
   3015..3070    +  promoter       TRE3GV promoter (fragment): 3rd-generation Tet-responsive promoter that can be activated by binding of Tet-On® 3G, optimized for retroviral and lentiviral vectors
   3096..3113    +  promoter       ADH1 promoter (fragment): S. cerevisiae ADH1; promoter for alcohol dehydrogenase 1
   3174..3850    +  CDS            rtTA3 (fragment): reverse tetracycline transactivator 3 activates expression from Tet-responsive promoters in the presence of doxycycline
   3780..3890    +  CDS            VP48: 3 tandem repeats of the minimal activation domain of herpes simplex virus VP16 (Cheng et al., 2013)
   3925..3958    +  protein_bind   loxP: Cre-mediated recombination occurs in the 8-bp core sequence (GCATACAT). Cre recombinase
   4021..4054    +  protein_bind   lox2272: Cre-mediated recombination occurs in the 8-bp core sequence (GGATACTT). lox2272 sites are compatible with each other, but incompatible with loxP or loxN sites (Lee and Saito, 1988). Cre recombinase
   4084..4531    -  promoter       hSyn promoter: human synapsin I promoter; confers neuron-specific expression (Kügler et al., 2003)
   4613..4745    +  repeat_region  AAV2 ITR (fragment): inverted terminal repeat of adeno-associated virus serotype 2 inverted
   4740..4809    +  CDS            lacZα (fragment): LacZα fragment of β-galactosidase; lacZ fragment
   4814..5242    +  rep_origin     f1 ori (sequence partly withheld): f1 bacteriophage origin of replication; arrow indicates direction of (+) strand synthesis
   5295..5399    +  promoter       AmpR promoter: bla
   5400..740     +  CDS            AmpR (across the origin): β-lactamase; bla; confers resistance to ampicillin, carbenicillin, and related antibiotics
