[The description below was written by a language model from this plasmid's Addgene catalogue record and pLannotate feature annotations shown in this document.]
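Description:
pAAV-Syn-Flex-TREx2-tTA is an AAV transfer plasmid of about 5.5 kb for Cre-dependent expression of the tetracycline transactivator (tTA) in neurons. It is a high-copy plasmid in E. coli, carrying a ColE1/pUC-type origin, an f1 phage origin and a β-lactamase gene for ampicillin selection. The deposit specifies a recombination-limiting strain, consistent with the usual instability of the ITRs. Two AAV2 inverted terminal repeats flank the payload and allow the intervening sequence to be packaged into recombinant AAV particles.

In the sequence record the expression unit lies on the minus strand: the human synapsin I promoter, which confers neuron-specific expression, is followed by the floxed cassette, then a WPRE and an SV40 polyadenylation signal that improve transcript stability and 3′ processing. The cassette is bounded by loxP and lox2272 sites on each side in opposing orientations, the standard FLEX/DIO arrangement. It holds a Tet-responsive promoter fragment (the name indicates two TRE copies, although only a short fragment is annotated) and the transactivator coding sequence. The annotation software labels that sequence as an rtTA3 fragment with VP16-derived minimal activation domains, whereas the catalogue identifies it as tTA. The cassette is inverted relative to hSyn, so no sense transcript is made until Cre flips and locks it.

After inversion, hSyn-driven tTA should bind the adjacent TRE element, presumably creating a self-amplifying loop, and can drive separate TRE-reporter vectors. The record states only Cre-dependent TRE-tTA expression as the purpose. Part of the plasmid derives from a neuronal morphology mapping project, which is consistent with sparse, bright labelling of Cre-defined neurons.
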