Addgene plasmid #191210: pAAV-Syn-Flex-TREx2-tTA
Purpose: Cre dependent TRE-tTA expression under the control of Syn promoter
Depositing lab: Janelia Viral Tools. Depositing organization: HHMI, Janelia Research Campus.
Backbone
  Vector backbone: pAAV
  Backbone size w/o insert (bp): 4842
  Total vector size (bp): 5519
  Vector type: Mammalian Expression, AAV
Growth in bacteria
  Bacterial resistance: Ampicillin, 100 μg/mL
  Growth temperature: 37°C
  Growth strain: NEB Stable
  Growth instructions: Grow for minimum time necessary. Do not store colonies on plate.
  Copy number: High Copy
Gene/Insert
  Gene/Insert name: tTA
  Insert size (bp): 677
  Promoter: hSyn
  Cloning method: Unknown
  Sequencing primers: 5′ N/A; 3′ N/A
Resource information
  A portion of this plasmid was derived from a plasmid made by: Janelia MouseLight Project, Jayaram Chandrashekar, and Kimberly Ritola
Terms and licenses: Academic/Nonprofit Terms; Industry Terms: Not Available to Industry
How to cite: pAAV-Syn-Flex-TREx2-tTA was a gift from Janelia Viral Tools (Addgene plasmid # 191210 ; http://n2t.net/addgene:191210 ; RRID:Addgene_191210)
